>Addgene plasmid #91170 | pTaCas9-D10A_5 | addgene full sequence | sequence record 182624 | Addgene NGS Result
GTAGGCGGTGCTACAGAGTTCTTGAAGTGGTGGCCTAACTACGGCTACACTAGAAGGACAGTATTTGGTA
TCTGCGCTCTGCTGAAGCCAGTTACCTTCGGAAAAAGAGTTGGTAGCTCTTGATCCGGCAAACAAACCAC
CGCTGGTAGCGGTGGTTTTTTTGTTTGCAAGCAGCAGATTACGCGCAGAAAAAAAGGATCTCAAGAAGAT
CCTTTGATCTTTTCTACGGGGTCTGACGCTCAGTGGAACGAAAACTCACGTTAAGGGATTTTGGTCATGC
ATTCTAGGTACTAAAACAATTCATCCAGTAAAATATAATATTTTATTTTCTCCCAATCAGGCTTGATCCC
CAGTAAGTCAAAAAATAGCTCGACATACTGTTCTTCCCCGATATCCTCCCTGATCGACCGGACGCAGAAG
GCAATGTCATACCACTTGTCCGCCCTGCCGCTTCTCCCAAGATCAATAAAGCCACTTACTTTGCCATCTT
TCACAAAGATGTTGCTGTCTCCCAGGTCGCCGTGGGAAAAGACAAGTTCCTCTTCGGGCTTTTCCGTCTT
TAAAAAATCATACAGCTCGCGCGGATCTTTAAATGGAGTGTCTTCTTCCCAGTTTTCGCAATCCACATCG
GCCAGATCGTTATTCAGTAAGTAATCCAATTCGGCTAAGCGGCTGTCTAAGCTATTCGTATAGGGACAAT
CCGATATGTCGATGGAGTGAAAGAGCCTGATGCACTCCGCATACAGCTCGATAATCTTTTCAGGGCTTTG
TTCATCTTCATACTCTTCCGAGCAAAGGACGCCATCGGCCTCACTCATGAGCAGATTGCTCCAGCCATCA
TGCCGTTCAAAGTGCAGGACCTTTGGAACAGGCAGCTTTCCTTCCAGCCATAGCATCATGTCCTTTTCCC
GTTCCACATCATAGGTGGTCCCTTTATACCGGCTGTCCGTCATTTTTAAATATAGGTTTTCATTTTCTCC
CACCAGCTTATATACCTTAGCAGGAGACATTCCTTCCGTATCTTTTACGCAGCGGTATTTTTCGATCAGT
TTTTTCAATTCCGGTGATATTCTCATTTTAGCCATTTATTATTTCCTTCCTCTTTTCTACAGTATTTAAA
GATACCCCAAGAAGCTAATTATAACAAGACGAACTCCAATTCACTGTTCCTTGCATTCTAAAACCTTAAA
TACCAGAAAACAGCTTTTTCAAAGTTGTTTTCAAAGTTGGCGTATAACATAGTATCGACGGAGCCGATTT
TGAAACCGCGGTGATCACAGGCAGCAACGCTCTGTCATCGTTACAATCAACATGCTACCCTCCGCGAGAT
CATCCGTGTTTCAAACCCGGCAGCTTAGTTGCCGTTCTTCCGAATAGCATCGGTAACATGAGCAAAGTCT
GCCGCCTTACAACGGCTCTCCCGCTGACGCCGTCCCGGACTGATGGGCTGCCTGTATCGAGTGGTGATTT
TGTGCCGAGCTGCCGGTCGGGGAGCTGTTGGCTGGCTGGTGGCAGGATATATTGTGGTGTAAACAAATTG
ACGCTTAGACAACTTAATAACACATTGCGGACGTTTTTAATGTACTGAATTAACGCCGAATTAATTCGGG
GGATCTGGATTTTAGTACTGGATTTTGGTTTTAGGAATTAGAAATTTTATTGATAGAAGTATTTTACAAA
TACAAATACATACTAAGGGTTTCTTATATGCTCAACACATGAGCGAAACCCTATAGGAACCCTAATTCCC
TTATCTGGGAACTACTCACACATTATTATGGAGAAACTCGAGCTTGTCGATCGACAGATCCCGGTCGGCA
TCTACTCTATTTCTTTGCCCTCGGACGAGTGCTGGGGCGTCGGTTTCCACTATCGGCGAGTACTTCTACA
CAGCCATCGGTCCAGACGGCCGCGCTTCTGCGGGCGATTTGTGTACGCCCGACAGTCCCGGCTCCGGATC
GGACGATTGCGTCGCATCGACCCTGCGCCCAAGCTGCATCATCGAAATTGCCGTCAACCAAGCTCTGATA
GAGTTGGTCAAGACCAATGCGGAGCATATACGCCCGGAGTCGTGGCGATCCTGCAAGCTCCGGATGCCTC
CGCTCGAAGTAGCGCGTCTGCTGCTCCATACAAGCCAACCACGGCCTCCAGAAGAAGATGTTGGCGACCT
CGTATTGGGAATCCCCGAACATCGCCTCGCTCCAGTCAATGACCGCTGTTATGCGGCCATTGTCCGTCAG
GACATTGTTGGAGCCGAAATCCGCGTGCACGAGGTGCCGGACTTCGGGGCAGTCCTCGGCCCAAAGCATC
AGCTCATCGAGAGCCTGCGCGACGGACGCACTGACGGTGTCGTCCATCACAGTTTGCCAGTGATACACAT
GGGGATCAGCAATCGCGCATATGAAATCACGCCATGTAGTGTATTGACCGATTCCTTGCGGTCCGAATGG
GCCGAACCCGCTCGTCTGGCTAAGATCGGCCGCAGCGATCGCATCCATAGCCTCCGCGACCGGTTGTAGA
ACAGCGGGCAGTTCGGTTTCAGGCAGGTCTTGCAACGTGACACCCTGTGAACGGCGGGAGATGCAATAGG
TCAGGCTCTCGCTAAACTCCCCAATGTCAAGCACTTCCGGAATCGGGAGCGCGGCCGATGCAAAGTGCCG
ATAAACATAACGATCTTTGTAGAAACCATCGGCGCAGCTATTTACCCGCAGGACATATCCACGCCCTCCT
ACATCGAAGCTGAAAGCACGAGATTCTTCGCCCTCCGAGAGCTGCATCAGGTCGGACACGCTGTCGAACT
TTTCGATCAGAAACTTCTCGACAGACGTCGCGGTGAGTTCAGGCTTTTTCATAAGCTTCTGCAAAAGAGA
ACCAGACAACAGGGTAAGTGCCTAGCAGTAAACAAACAGAACTCATCACAAGCAAACAGCAACATCATAT
TCATACCAACAGGTCATGTGTGTTCATCACATCATTAGTACTAAGCATGCCATCATCCAAGTATATCAAA
GTAAGGGCAAAGAGCATGCATGATCATCAGGTGCACAAAAGAATCATCAAATTGTAGCAGTACATATCTT
CATCTATCATGCATATCTATCCATAACAGGACGATGCATGTTGACCAGGTAAAAGCTACAGGATCCTATA
GGAACAGCAGCGTATATATCTTCACCAATCTTAGCATCTTAATCATGTGGCACATGCAGTTTCAATTTAA
GCACATGAGCTAGTTGATTATGAGGTACCAGAGAATCATCAAACTGATGTAGCAGCATATATCCTCATCT
ATCATGCAATCTAATCTAATCTAACTAAACAGGAAAGGTGTGCTATTCAGTTAAAAGCTACCGCATCATA
TACAAACGGCAGCATAAGAAAAAGCATAATCATCTTAATCATGCAACAAACGCAGATTCATAATAAGCCC
AAGAGCTAGCTTGTGATGATCTTATTCTACTCTGATCTACAGCAATCAGATAACGACCTAACCTTGCACA
TGGCAACAAAACAATCGATCGGACGAATCAGTTGTTTGTTCCTAGCTAGCACCATCGAACCAGATAATAG
ATGCACGTACAGATCCCGAAAACGAACCCAAAAACAGGGCAGACCTAGCTGAACCTAGGCAGCGACCCAG
CAGATCGTGAGAACGATCTCATCTACGAACAGCCTAGAAGCAACCCCACGATTCCCGGACAAACGACCTA
AAATCCCCACAAATCACATGAGCATGACAGGATAAACAGCGGAACCGATCAGATCTACACGAAAACCCCA
CCTCCCAGCCACCCACGATCAGGAAACACGCGGATCTAGCATGATTTCGTCAACGCCTCAGCCTAGTTCC
TAGCCACAGACCAAGCAGAACCACCAAACCACGCCGAGCGAGGAGATGGGGCAAGAGGACGGGGGAGACG
ATCGCCGTACCTTGAAGCGGGGGAAGGATCGCCGAGGGTCGCGAGGAGAGCAATTTGGATTTGGAACCCG
GGGGTTGTGCGCTCCGAACGATGAGACGATGTGAGATTGTGGGAAGAGGCGCGGAGGGCCCTGTATTTAT
GGGCTGCGACGGGGGGAGGAGAGGTGGGGAGGGTTGGGGAAGGAATCCCCCACCCGTGCCGTGACGGTTC
CGGGCCGTGTGAGAGGAGCCCGCTCGTCTCCGCCACGCAATTTCCGCGATCGGAGCGGAGCTTTCGAGAG
GCGGCTGGATGGTTGGTGGCCGTTAGATTTGTAGACGCCGTTAACGCCTCGCCTCCACCGGGAAGAGTTT
TGAGCAGCCGCTTATGACAATGGCTTAACGACGTTAGACGGAGCGTTAGTGGCAGGCCATGATAGAATAG
ACGTATTGCAATGGGATTATAATTAAATAAATAAGAATATAATAAGATATGGCAAGTCGGCACTCATGAC
ATGGTCTTCGAAATGATAGTGCTCACTTTCTTAGCCGAGAAAGTTGACGCGACTGATTTAGAAGTTAAGA
TATTATTTCTCTCTTCTTTTCTTTCCTCGTCATATAAGGATGAAATAAACTTTAGAGATTGCCGGTAGTG
ATTTTGGATTTCGGCGATCAGGCTTGGTTTGCCGGTTTCGGACGGTGTGCCTTAGGCCACCCGCAGTGTA
TCTTGTAATGTTCAACCGATAAGCAAGGGTGGGGCTCAAGCAAGTAGTAAACAACTATGTCAAATGTCAC
CATGGTTATGGTCTTGTTTAGTTGGCTTCTTGGCCGATTCATTAATGCAGCTGGCACGACAGGTTTCCCG
ACTGGAAAGCGGGCAGTGAGCGCAACGCAATTAATGTGAGTTAGCTCACTCATTAGGCACCCCAGGCTTT
ACACTTTATGCTTCCGGCTCGTATGTTGTGTGGAATTGTGAGCGGATAACAATTTCACACAGGAAACAGC
TATGACATGATTACGAATTCGAGCTCGGTACCCGGGGATCTGCAGGCGCGCCTGCAGTGCAGCGTGACCC
GGTCGTGCCCCTCTCTAGAGATAATGAGCATTGCATGTCTAAGTTATAAAAAATTACCACATATTTTTTT
TGTCACACTTGTTTGAAGTGCAGTTTATCTATCTTTATACATATATTTAAACTTTACTCTACGAATAATA
TAATCTATAGTACTACAATAATATCAGTGTTTTAGAGAATCATATAAATGAACAGTTAGACATGGTCTAA
AGGACAATTGAGTATTTTGACAACAGGACTCTACAGTTTTATCTTTTTAGTGTGCATGTGTTCTCCTTTT
TTTTTGCAAATAGCTTCACCTATATAATACTTCATCCATTTTATTAGTACATCCATTTAGGGTTTAGGGT
TAATGGTTTTTATAGACTAATTTTTTTAGTACATCTATTTTATTCTATTTTAGCCTCTAAATTAAGAAAA
CTAAAACTCTATTTTAGTTTTTTTATTTAATAATTTAGATATAAAATAGAATAAAATAAAGTGACTAAAA
ATTAAACAAATACCCTTTAAGAAATTAAAAAAACTAAGGAAACATTTTTCTTGTTTCGAGTAGATAATGC
CAGCCTGTTAAACGCCGTCGACGAGTCTAACGGACACCAACCAGCGAACCAGCAGCGTCGCGTCGGGCCA
AGCGAAGCAGACGGCACGGCATCTCTGTCGCTGCCTCTGGACCCCTCTCGAGAGTTCCGCTCCACCGTTG
GACTTGCTCCGCTGTCGGCATCCAGAAATTGCGTGGCGGAGCGGCAGACGTGAGCCGGCACGGCAGGCGG
CCTCCTCCTCCTCTCACGGCACCGGCAGCTACGGGGGATTCCTTTCCCACCGCTCCTTCGCTTTCCCTTC
CTCGCCCGCCGTAATAAATAGACACCCCCTCCACACCCTCTTTCCCCAACCTCGTGTTGTTCGGAGCGCA
CACACACACAACCAGATCTCCCCCAAATCCACCCGTCGGCACCTCCGCTTCAAGGTACGCCGCTCGTCCT
CCCCCCCCCCCCTCTCTACCTTCTCTAGATCGGCGTTCCGGTCCATGGTTAGGGCCCGGTAGTTCTACTT
CTGTTCATGTTTGTGTTAGATCCGTGTTTGTGTTAGATCCGTGCTGCTAGCGTTCGTACACGGATGCGAC
CTGTACGTCAGACACGTTCTGATTGCTAACTTGCCAGTGTTTCTCTTTGGGGAATCCTGGGATGGCTCTA
GCCGTTCCGCAGACGGGATCGATTTCATGATTTTTTTTGTTTCGTTGCATAGGGTTTGGTTTGCCCTTTT
CCTTTATTTCAATATATGCCGTGCACTTGTTTGTCGGGTCATCTTTTCATGCTTTTTTTTGTCTTGGTTG
TGATGATGTGGTCTGGTTGGGCGGTCGTTCTAGATCGGAGTAGAATTAATTCTGTTTCAAACTACCTGGT
GGATTTATTAATTTTGGATCTGTATGTGTGTGCCATACATATTCATAGTTACGAATTGAAGATGATGGAT
GGAAATATCGATCTAGGATAGGTATACATGTTGATGCGGGTTTTACTGATGCATATACAGAGATGCTTTT
TGTTCGCTTGGTTGTGATGATGTGGTGTGGTTGGGCGGTCGTTCATTCGTTCTAGATCGGAGTAGAATAC
TGTTTCAAACTACCTGGTGTATTTATTAATTTTGGAACTGTATGTGTGTGTCATACATCTTCATAGTTAC
GAGTTTAAGATGGATGGAAATATCGATCTAGGATAGGTATACATGTTGATGTGGGTTTTACTGATGCATA
TACATGATGGCATATGCAGCATCTATTCATATGCTCTAACCTTGAGTACCTATCTATTATAATAAACAAG
TATGTTTTATAATTATTTTGATCTTGATATACTTGGATGATGGCATATGCAGCAGCTATATGTGGATTTT
TTTAGCCCTGCCTTCATACGCTATTTATTTGCTTGGTACTGTTTCTTTTGTCGATGCTCACCCTGTTGTT
TGGTGTTACTTCCTGCAGGGCGATCTATTCGAATGGACAAGAAGTACTCGATCGGCCTCGCCATCGGGAC
GAACTCAGTTGGCTGGGCCGTGATCACCGACGAGTACAAGGTGCCCTCTAAGAAGTTCAAGGTCCTGGGG
AACACCGACCGCCATTCCATCAAGAAGAACCTCATCGGCGCTCTCCTGTTCGACAGCGGGGAGACCGCTG
AGGCTACGAGGCTCAAGAGAACCGCTAGGCGCCGGTACACGAGAAGGAAGAACAGGATCTGCTACCTCCA
AGAGATTTTCTCCAACGAGATGGCCAAGGTTGACGATTCATTCTTCCACCGCCTGGAGGAGTCTTTCCTC
GTGGAGGAGGATAAGAAGCACGAGCGGCATCCCATCTTCGGCAACATCGTGGACGAGGTTGCCTACCACG
AGAAGTACCCTACGATCTACCATCTGCGGAAGAAGCTCGTGGACTCCACCGATAAGGCGGACCTCAGACT
GATCTACCTCGCTCTGGCCCACATGATCAAGTTCCGCGGCCATTTCCTGATCGAGGGGGATCTCAACCCA
GACAACAGCGATGTTGACAAGCTGTTCATCCAACTCGTGCAGACCTACAACCAACTCTTCGAGGAGAACC
CGATCAACGCCTCTGGCGTGGACGCGAAGGCTATCCTGTCCGCGAGGCTCTCGAAGTCCAGGAGGCTGGA
GAACCTGATCGCTCAGCTCCCAGGCGAGAAGAAGAACGGCCTGTTCGGGAACCTCATCGCTCTCAGCCTG
GGGCTCACCCCGAACTTCAAGTCGAACTTCGATCTCGCTGAGGACGCCAAGCTGCAACTCTCCAAGGACA
CCTACGACGATGACCTCGATAACCTCCTGGCCCAGATCGGCGATCAATACGCGGACCTGTTCCTCGCTGC
CAAGAACCTGTCGGACGCCATCCTCCTGTCAGATATCCTCCGCGTGAACACCGAGATCACGAAGGCTCCA
CTCTCTGCCTCCATGATCAAGCGCTACGACGAGCACCATCAGGATCTGACCCTCCTGAAGGCGCTGGTCC
GCCAACAGCTCCCGGAGAAGTACAAGGAGATTTTCTTCGATCAGTCGAAGAACGGCTACGCTGGGTACAT
CGACGGCGGGGCCTCACAAGAGGAGTTCTACAAGTTCATCAAGCCAATCCTGGAGAAGATGGACGGCACG
GAGGAGCTCCTGGTGAAGCTCAACAGGGAGGACCTCCTGCGGAAGCAGAGAACCTTCGATAACGGCAGCA
TCCCCCACCAAATCCATCTCGGGGAGCTGCACGCCATCCTGAGAAGGCAAGAGGACTTCTACCCTTTCCT
CAAGGATAACCGGGAGAAGATCGAGAAGATCCTGACCTTCAGAATCCCATACTACGTCGGCCCTCTCGCG
CGGGGGAACTCAAGATTCGCTTGGATGACCCGCAAGTCTGAGGAGACCATCACGCCGTGGAACTTCGAGG
AGGTGGTGGACAAGGGCGCTAGCGCTCAGTCGTTCATCGAGAGGATGACCAACTTCGACAAGAACCTGCC
CAACGAGAAGGTGCTCCCTAAGCACTCGCTCCTGTACGAGTACTTCACCGTCTACAACGAGCTCACGAAG
GTGAAGTACGTCACCGAGGGCATGCGCAAGCCAGCGTTCCTGTCCGGGGAGCAGAAGAAGGCTATCGTGG
ACCTCCTGTTCAAGACCAACCGGAAGGTCACGGTTAAGCAACTCAAGGAGGACTACTTCAAGAAGATCGA
GTGCTTCGATTCGGTCGAGATCAGCGGCGTTGAGGACCGCTTCAACGCCAGCCTCGGGACCTACCACGAT
CTCCTGAAGATCATCAAGGATAAGGACTTCCTGGACAACGAGGAGAACGAGGATATCCTGGAGGACATCG
TGCTGACCCTCACGCTGTTCGAGGACAGGGAGATGATCGAGGAGCGCCTGAAGACGTACGCCCATCTCTT
CGATGACAAGGTCATGAAGCAACTCAAGCGCCGGAGATACACCGGCTGGGGGAGGCTGTCCCGCAAGCTC
ATCAACGGCATCCGGGACAAGCAGTCCGGGAAGACCATCCTCGACTTCCTCAAGAGCGATGGCTTCGCCA
ACAGGAACTTCATGCAACTGATCCACGATGACAGCCTCACCTTCAAGGAGGATATCCAAAAGGCTCAAGT
GAGCGGCCAGGGGGACTCGCTGCACGAGCATATCGCGAACCTCGCTGGCTCCCCCGCGATCAAGAAGGGC
ATCCTCCAGACCGTGAAGGTTGTGGACGAGCTCGTGAAGGTCATGGGCCGGCACAAGCCTGAGAACATCG
TCATCGAGATGGCCAGAGAGAACCAAACCACGCAGAAGGGGCAAAAGAACTCTAGGGAGCGCATGAAGCG
CATCGAGGAGGGCATCAAGGAGCTGGGGTCCCAAATCCTCAAGGAGCACCCAGTGGAGAACACCCAACTG
CAGAACGAGAAGCTCTACCTGTACTACCTCCAGAACGGCAGGGATATGTACGTGGACCAAGAGCTGGATA
TCAACCGCCTCAGCGATTACGACGTCGATCATATCGTTCCCCAGTCTTTCCTGAAGGATGACTCCATCGA
CAACAAGGTCCTCACCAGGTCGGACAAGAACCGCGGCAAGTCAGATAACGTTCCATCTGAGGAGGTCGTT
AAGAAGATGAAGAACTACTGGAGGCAGCTCCTGAACGCCAAGCTGATCACGCAAAGGAAGTTCGACAACC
TCACCAAGGCTGAGAGAGGCGGGCTCTCAGAGCTGGACAAGGCCGGCTTCATCAAGCGGCAGCTGGTCGA
GACCAGACAAATCACGAAGCACGTTGCGCAAATCCTCGACTCTCGGATGAACACGAAGTACGATGAGAAC
GACAAGCTGATCAGGGAGGTTAAGGTGATCACCCTGAAGTCTAAGCTCGTCTCCGACTTCAGGAAGGATT
TCCAGTTCTACAAGGTTCGCGAGATCAACAACTACCACCATGCCCATGACGCTTACCTCAACGCTGTGGT
CGGCACCGCTCTGATCAAGAAGTACCCAAAGCTGGAGTCCGAGTTCGTGTACGGGGACTACAAGGTTTAC
GATGTGCGCAAGATGATCGCCAAGTCGGAGCAAGAGATCGGCAAGGCTACCGCCAAGTACTTCTTCTACT
CAAACATCATGAACTTCTTCAAGACCGAGATCACGCTGGCCAACGGCGAGATCCGGAAGAGACCGCTCAT
CGAGACCAACGGCGAGACGGGGGAGATCGTGTGGGACAAGGGCAGGGATTTCGCGACCGTCCGCAAGGTT
CTCTCCATGCCCCAGGTGAACATCGTCAAGAAGACCGAGGTCCAAACGGGCGGGTTCTCAAAGGAGTCTA
TCCTGCCTAAGCGGAACAGCGACAAGCTCATCGCCAGAAAGAAGGACTGGGACCCAAAGAAGTACGGCGG
GTTCGACAGCCCTACCGTGGCCTACTCGGTCCTGGTTGTGGCGAAGGTTGAGAAGGGCAAGTCCAAGAAG
CTCAAGAGCGTGAAGGAGCTCCTGGGGATCACCATCATGGAGAGGTCCAGCTTCGAGAAGAACCCAATCG
ACTTCCTGGAGGCCAAGGGCTACAAGGAGGTGAAGAAGGACCTGATCATCAAGCTCCCGAAGTACTCTCT
CTTCGAGCTGGAGAACGGCAGGAAGAGAATGCTGGCTTCCGCTGGCGAGCTCCAGAAGGGGAACGAGCTC
GCGCTGCCAAGCAAGTACGTGAACTTCCTCTACCTGGCTTCCCACTACGAGAAGCTCAAGGGCAGCCCGG
AGGACAACGAGCAAAAGCAGCTGTTCGTCGAGCAGCACAAGCATTACCTCGACGAGATCATCGAGCAAAT
CTCCGAGTTCAGCAAGCGCGTGATCCTCGCCGACGCGAACCTGGATAAGGTCCTCTCCGCCTACAACAAG
CACCGGGACAAGCCCATCAGAGAGCAAGCGGAGAACATCATCCATCTCTTCACCCTGACGAACCTCGGCG
CTCCTGCTGCTTTCAAGTACTTCGACACCACGATCGATCGGAAGAGATACACCTCCACGAAGGAGGTCCT
GGACGCGACCCTCATCCACCAGTCGATCACCGGCCTGTACGAGACGAGGATCGACCTCTCACAACTCGGC
GGGGATAAGAGACCCGCAGCAACCAAGAAGGCAGGGCAAGCAAAGAAGAAGAAGTGACTCGAGATATGAA
GATGAAGATGAAATATTTGGTGTGTCAAATAAAAAGCTTGTGTGCTTAAGTTTGTGTTTTTTTCTTGGCT
TGTTGTGTTATGAATTTGTGGCTTTTTCTAATATTAAATGAATGTAAGATCACATTATAATGAATAAACA
AATGTTTCTATAATCCATTGTGAATGTTTTGTTGGATCTCTTCTGCAGCATATAACTACTGTATGTGCTA
TGGTATGGACTATGGAATATGATTAAAGATAAGGAGCTCCGGTGACGGACTGGCACTGGCCGTCGTTTTA
CAACGTCGTGACTGGGAAAACCCTGGCGTTACCCAACTTAATCGCCTTGCAGCACATCCCCCTTTCGCCA
GCTGGCGTAATAGCGAAGAGGCCCGCACCGATCGCCCTTCCCAACAGTTGCGCAGCCTGAATGGCGAATG
CTAGAGCAGCTTGAGCTTGGATCAGATTGTCGTTTCCCGCCTTCAGTTTAAACTATCAGTGTTTGACAGG
ATATATTGGCGGGTAAACCTAAGAGAAAAGAGCGTTTATTAGAATAATCGGATATTTAAAAGGGCGTGAA
AAGGTTTATCCGTTCGTCCATTTGTATGTGCATGCCAACCACAGGGTTCCCCTCGGGATCAAAGTACTTT
GATCCAACCCCTCCGCTGCTATAGTGCAGTCGGCTTCTGACGTTCAGTGCAGCCGTCTTCTGAAAACGAC
ATGTCGCACAAGTCCTAAGTTACGCGACAGGCTGCCGCCCTGCCCTTTTCCTGGCGTTTTCTTGTCGCGT
GTTTTAGTCGCATAAAGTAGAATACTTGCGACTAGAACCGGAGACATTACGCCATGAACAAGAGCGCCGC
CGCTGGCCTGCTGGGCTATGCCCGCGTCAGCACCGACGACCAGGACTTGACCAACCAACGGGCCGAACTG
CACGCGGCCGGCTGCACCAAGCTGTTTTCCGAGAAGATCACCGGCACCAGGCGCGACCGCCCGGAGCTGG
CCAGGATGCTTGACCACCTACGCCCTGGCGACGTTGTGACAGTGACCAGGCTAGACCGCCTGGCCCGCAG
CACCCGCGACCTACTGGACATTGCCGAGCGCATCCAGGAGGCCGGCGCGGGCCTGCGTAGCCTGGCAGAG
CCGTGGGCCGACACCACCACGCCGGCCGGCCGCATGGTGTTGACCGTGTTCGCCGGCATTGCCGAGTTCG
AGCGTTCCCTAATCATCGACCGCACCCGGAGCGGGCGCGAGGCCGCCAAGGCCCGAGGCGTGAAGTTTGG
CCCCCGCCCTACCCTCACCCCGGCACAGATCGCGCACGCCCGCGAGCTGATCGACCAGGAAGGCCGCACC
GTGAAAGAGGCGGCTGCACTGCTTGGCGTGCATCGCTCGACCCTGTACCGCGCACTTGAGCGCAGCGAGG
AAGTGACGCCCACCGAGGCCAGGCGGCGCGGTGCCTTCCGTGAGGACGCATTGACCGAGGCCGACGCCCT
GGCGGCCGCCGAGAATGAACGCCAAGAGGAACAAGCATGAAACCGCACCAGGACGGCCAGGACGAACCGT
TTTTCATTACCGAAGAGATCGAGGCGGAGATGATCGCGGCCGGGTACGTGTTCGAGCCGCCCGCGCACGG
CTCAACCGTGCGGCTGCATGAAATCCTGGCCGGTTTGTCTGATGCCAAGCTGGCGGCCTGGCCGGCCAGC
TTGGCCGCTGAAGAAACCGAGCGCCGCCGTCTAAAAAGGTGATGTGTATTTGAGTAAAACAGCTTGCGTC
ATGCGGTCGCTGCGTATATGATGCGATGAGTAAATAAACAAATACGCAAGGGGAACGCATGAAGGTTATC
GCTGTACTTAACCAGAAAGGCGGGTCAGGCAAGACGACCATCGCAACCCATCTAGCCCGCGCCCTGCAAC
TCGCCGGGGCCGATGTTCTGTTAGTCGATTCCGATCCCCAGGGCAGTGCCCGCGATTGGGCGGCCGTGCG
GGAAGATCAACCGCTAACCGTTGTCGGCATCGACCGCCCGACGATTGACCGCGACGTGAAGGCCATCGGC
CGGCGCGACTTCGTAGTGATCGACGGAGCGCCCCAGGCGGCGGACTTGGCTGTGTCCGCGATCAAGGCAG
CCGACTTCGTGCTGATTCCGGTGCAGCCAAGCCCTTACGACATATGGGCCACCGCCGACCTGGTGGAGCT
GGTTAAGCAGCGCATTGAGGTCACGGATGGAAGGCTACAAGCGGCCTTTGTCGTGTCGCGGGCGATCAAA
GGCACGCGCATCGGCGGTGAGGTTGCCGAGGCGCTGGCCGGGTACGAGCTGCCCATTCTTGAGTCCCGTA
TCACGCAGCGCGTGAGCTACCCAGGCACTGCCGCCGCCGGCACAACCGTTCTTGAATCAGAACCCGAGGG
CGACGCTGCCCGCGAGGTCCAGGCGCTGGCCGCTGAAATTAAATCAAAACTCATTTGAGTTAATGAGGTA
AAGAGAAAATGAGCAAAAGCACAAACACGCTAAGTGCCGGCCGTCCGAGCGCACGCAGCAGCAAGGCTGC
AACGTTGGCCAGCCTGGCAGACACGCCAGCCATGAAGCGGGTCAACTTTCAGTTGCCGGCGGAGGATCAC
ACCAAGCTGAAGATGTACGCGGTACGCCAAGGCAAGACCATTACCGAGCTGCTATCTGAATACATCGCGC
AGCTACCAGAGTAAATGAGCAAATGAATAAATGAGTAGATGAATTTTAGCGGCTAAAGGAGGCGGCATGG
AAAATCAAGAACAACCAGGCACCGACGCCGTGGAATGCCCCATGTGTGGAGGAACGGGCGGTTGGCCAGG
CGTAAGCGGCTGGGTTGCCTGCCGGCCCTGCAATGGCACTGGAACCCCCAAGCCCGAGGAATCGGCGTGA
GCGGTCGCAAACCATCCGGCCCGGTACAAATCGGCGCGGCGCTGGGTGATGACCTGGTGGAGAAGTTGAA
GGCCGCGCAGGCCGCCCAGCGGCAACGCATCGAGGCAGAAGCACGCCCCGGTGAATCGTGGCAAGCGGCC
GCTGATCGAATCCGCAAAGAATCCCGGCAACCGCCGGCAGCCGGTGCGCCGTCGATTAGGAAGCCGCCCA
AGGGCGACGAGCAACCAGATTTTTTCGTTCCGATGCTCTATGACGTGGGCACCCGCGATAGTCGCAGCAT
CATGGACGTGGCCGTTTTCCGTCTGTCGAAGCGTGACCGACGAGCTGGCGAGGTGATCCGCTACGAGCTT
CCAGACGGGCACGTAGAGGTTTCCGCAGGGCCGGCCGGCATGGCCAGTGTGTGGGATTACGACCTGGTAC
TGATGGCGGTTTCCCATCTAACCGAATCCATGAACCGATACCGGGAAGGGAAGGGAGACAAGCCCGGCCG
CGTGTTCCGTCCACACGTTGCGGACGTACTCAAGTTCTGCCGGCGAGCCGATGGCGGAAAGCAGAAAGAC
GACCTGGTAGAAACCTGCATTCGGTTAAACACCACGCACGTTGCCATGCAGCGTACGAAGAAGGCCAAGA
ACGGCCGCCTGGTGACGGTATCCGAGGGTGAAGCCTTGATTAGCCGCTACAAGATCGTAAAGAGCGAAAC
CGGGCGGCCGGAGTACATCGAGATCGAGCTAGCTGATTGGATGTACCGCGAGATCACAGAAGGCAAGAAC
CCGGACGTGCTGACGGTTCACCCCGATTACTTTTTGATCGATCCCGGCATCGGCCGTTTTCTCTACCGCC
TGGCACGCCGCGCCGCAGGCAAGGCAGAAGCCAGATGGTTGTTCAAGACGATCTACGAACGCAGTGGCAG
CGCCGGAGAGTTCAAGAAGTTCTGTTTCACCGTGCGCAAGCTGATCGGGTCAAATGACCTGCCGGAGTAC
GATTTGAAGGAGGAGGCGGGGCAGGCTGGCCCGATCCTAGTCATGCGCTACCGCAACCTGATCGAGGGCG
AAGCATCCGCCGGTTCCTAATGTACGGAGCAGATGCTAGGGCAAATTGCCCTAGCAGGGGAAAAAGGTCG
AAAAGGCCTCTTTCCTGTGGATAGCACGTACATTGGGAACCCAAAGCCGTACATTGGGAACCGGAACCCG
TACATTGGGAACCCAAAGCCGTACATTGGGAACCGGTCACACATGTAAGTGACTGATATAAAAGAGAAAA
AAGGCGATTTTTCCGCCTAAAACTCTTTAAAACTTATTAAAACTCTTAAAACCCGCCTGGCCTGTGCATA
ACTGTCTGGCCAGCGCACAGCCCAAGAGCTGCAAAAAGCGCCTACCCTTCGGTCGCTGCGCTCCCTACGC
CCCGCCGCTTCGCGTCGGCCTATCGCGGCCGCTGGCCGCTCAAAAATGGCTGGCCTACGGCCAGGCAATC
TACCAGGGCGCGGACAAGCCGCGCCGTCGCCACTCGACCGCCGGCGCCCACATCAAGGCACCCTGCCTCG
CGCGTTTCGGTGATGACGGTGAAAACCTCTGACACATGCAGCTCCCGGAAACGGTCACAGCTTGTCTGTA
AGCGGATGCCGGGAGCAGACAAGCCCGTCAGGGCGCGTCAGCGGGTGTTGGCGGGTGTCGGGGCGCAGCC
ATGACCCAGTCACGTAGCGATAGCGGAGTGTATACTGGCTTAACTATGCGGCATCAGAGCAGATTGTACT
GAGAGTGCACCATATGCGGTGTGAAATACCGCACAGATGCGTAAGGAGAAAATACCGCATCAGGCCCTCT
TCCGCTTCCTCGCTCACTGACTCGCTGCGCTCGGTCGTTCGGCTGCGGCGAGCGGTATCAGCTCACTCAA
AGGCGGTAATACGGTTATCCACAGAATCAGGGGATAACGCAGGAAAGAACATGTGAGCAAAAGGCCAGCA
AAAGGCCAGGAACCGTAAAAAGGCCGCGTTGCTGGCGTTTTTCCATAGGCTCCGCCCCCCTGACGAGCAT
CACAAAAATCGACGCTCAAGTCAGAGGTGGCGAAACCCGACAGGACTATAAAGATACCAGGCGTTTCCCC
CTGGAAGCTCCCTCGTGCGCTCTCCTGTTCCGACCCTGCCGCTTACCGGATACCTGTCCGCCTTTCTCCC
TTCGGGAAGCGTGGCGCTTTCTCATAGCTCACGCTGTAGGTATCTCAGTTCGGTGTAGGTCGTTCGCTCC
AAGCTGGGCTGTGTGCACGAACCCCCCGTTCAGCCCGACCGCTGCGCCTTATCCGGTAACTATCGTCTTG
AGTCCAACCCGGTAAGACACGACTTATCGCCACTGGCAGCAGCCACTGGTAACAGGATTAGCAGAGCGAG
GTAT
Features (pLannotate 1.2.2; 21 found; start..end, strand, type, name):
    291..1085    -  CDS            KanR: aminoglycoside phosphotransferase; aphA-3; confers resistance to kanamycin
   1510..1534    +  misc_feature   LB T-DNA repeat: left border repeat from nopaline C58 T-DNA
   1612..1786    -  polyA_signal   CaMV poly(A) signal: cauliflower mosaic virus polyadenylation signal
   1827..2852    -  CDS            HygR: hygromycin B phosphotransferase confers resistance to hygromycin
   4720..4779    +  CDS            lacI (fragment): lac repressor; lacI; The lac repressor binds to the lac operator to inhibit transcription in E. coli. This inhibition can be relieved by adding lactose or isopropyl-β-D-thiogalactopyranoside (IPTG).
   4792..4813    +  protein_bind   CAP binding site: CAP binding activates transcription in the presence of cAMP. E. coli catabolite activator protein
   4828..4858    +  promoter       lac promoter: promoter for the E. coli lac operon
   4862..4884    +  protein_bind   lac operator (fragment): The lac repressor binds to the lac operator to inhibit transcription in E. coli. This inhibition can be relieved by adding lactose or isopropyl-β-D-thiogalactopyranoside (IPTG). lac repressor encoded by lacI
   4915..4940    +  misc_feature   MCS (fragment): pUC18/19 multiple cloning site
   4952..6942    +  promoter       Ubi promoter: maize polyubiquitin gene promoter
   6963..11066   +  CDS            cas9: CAS9_STRP1 - Also known as csn1 From Streptococcus pyogenes serotype M1.
  11125..11373   +  terminator     HSP terminator: efficient transcription terminator from the Arabidopsis thaliana heat shock protein 18.2 gene (Nagaya et al., 2010)
  11394..11548   +  CDS            lacZα (fragment): LacZα fragment of β-galactosidase; lacZ fragment
  11614..11638   +  misc_feature   RB T-DNA repeat: right border repeat from nopaline C58 T-DNA
  11978..12379   +  CDS            Y4CG_SINFN (fragment): Protein inferred from homology: Swiss-Prot protein existence level 3. From Sinorhizobium fredii (strain NBRC 101917 / NGR234).
  12939..13568   +  CDS            pVS1 StaA: stability protein from the Pseudomonas plasmid pVS1 (Heeb et al., 2000)
  13997..15070   +  CDS            pVS1 RepA: replication protein from the Pseudomonas plasmid pVS1 (Heeb et al., 2000)
  15136..15330   +  rep_origin     pVS1 oriV: origin of replication for the Pseudomonas plasmid pVS1 (Heeb et al., 2000)
  15533..15572   +  CDS            rop (fragment): Rop protein, which maintains plasmids at low copy number; rop
  15674..15814   +  misc_feature   bom: basis of mobility region from pBR322
  16000..204     -  rep_origin     ori (across the origin): high-copy-number ColE1/pMB1/pBR322/pUC origin of replication
