[The description below was written by a language model from this plasmid's Addgene catalogue record and pLannotate feature annotations shown in this document.]
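Description:
pTaCas9-D10A_5 is a pCAMBIA-based binary T-DNA vector of about 16.4 kb for expressing a Cas9 nickase in plants, part of a modular plant genome-engineering toolkit. The backbone carries a ColE1/pMB1-type origin with the pBR322 bom region for high-copy propagation in E. coli. It also carries the pVS1 oriV with the RepA replication and StaA stability genes, which allow maintenance in Agrobacterium. Bacterial selection is by kanamycin through an aphA-3 aminoglycoside phosphotransferase gene located outside the T-DNA.

Between the nopaline-type left and right border repeats lie two plant expression units. The main one places a Cas9 coding sequence derived from Streptococcus pyogenes under the maize polyubiquitin (Ubi) promoter, terminated by the Arabidopsis HSP18.2 terminator. The catalogue calls this version TaCas9, a name that suggests wheat codon optimisation, though the record does not say so explicitly. It carries the D10A substitution, which inactivates the RuvC nuclease domain so that the enzyme cuts only one DNA strand. The second unit, oriented in the opposite direction near the left border, is a hygromycin phosphotransferase gene with a CaMV polyadenylation signal for selecting transformed plant tissue. The catalogue states that it is driven by the PvUbi2 promoter, which the automated annotation did not detect but which would fit the unannotated stretch upstream of the gene. Fragments of lacI, the lac promoter/operator, a pUC polylinker and lacZα flanking the Cas9 cassette are remnants of the original cloning region.

The plasmid is described as "Cas9 only", and no guide RNA cassette is annotated, so guides must be supplied from a separate construct. A nickase of this kind is typically used with paired guides to make offset nicks with reduced off-target cutting, or to stimulate nick-induced gene targeting.
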