Addgene plasmid #91170: pTaCas9-D10A_5
Purpose: Cas9 only expression, Cas9 Type: TaCas9_D10A (nickase), Plant Selection: PvUbi2:hpt II
Depositing lab: Daniel Voytas. Depositing organization: University of Minnesota. Publication: A multi-purpose toolkit to enable advanced genome engineering in plants. Cermak T, Curtin SJ, Gil-Humanes J, Cegan R, Kono TJY, Konecna E, Belanto JJ, Starker CG, Mathre JW, Greenstein RL, Voytas DF. Plant Cell. 2017 May 18. pii: tpc.00922.2016. doi: 10.1105/tpc.16.00922. PubMed 28522548.
Backbone
  Vector backbone: pCAMBIA
  Vector type: Plant Expression, CRISPR
  Selectable markers: Hygromycin
Growth in bacteria
  Bacterial resistance: Kanamycin, 50 μg/mL
  Growth temperature: 37°C
  Growth strain: DH5alpha
  Copy number: High Copy
Gene/Insert
  Gene/Insert name: TaCas9_D10A (nickase)
  Species: Synthetic
  Mutation: D10A
  Cloning method: Restriction Enzyme; 5′ cloning site unknown (unknown if destroyed); 3′ cloning site unknown (unknown if destroyed)
  Sequencing primers: 5′ unknown
Terms and licenses: Academic/Nonprofit Terms; Industry Terms: Not Available to Industry
How to cite: pTaCas9-D10A_5 was a gift from Daniel Voytas (Addgene plasmid # 91170 ; http://n2t.net/addgene:91170 ; RRID:Addgene_91170)
